Addgene plasmid #19813: pEGFP-U6-shR-E2-5
Depositing lab: Zuoshang Xu. Depositing organization: University of Massachusetts, Worcester. Publication: A construct with fluorescent indicators for conditional expression of miRNA. Qiu L, Wang H, Xia X, Zhou H, Xu Z. BMC Biotechnol. 2008 Oct 7;8:77. doi: 10.1186/1472-6750-8-77. PubMed 18840295.
Backbone
  Vector backbone: pEGFP-U6
  Backbone size w/o insert (bp): 5000
  Vector type: Mammalian Expression, RNAi
Growth in bacteria
  Bacterial resistance: Kanamycin, 50 μg/mL
  Growth temperature: 37°C
  Growth strain: DH5alpha
  Copy number: High Copy
Gene/Insert
  Gene/Insert name: shRNA
  Insert size (bp): 50
  Cloning method: Restriction Enzyme; 5′ cloning site PmeI (not destroyed); 3′ cloning site EcoRI (not destroyed)
  Sequencing primers: 5′ ATATCCCTTGGAGAAAAGCCTT
Terms and licenses: Academic/Nonprofit Terms; Industry Terms: Not Available to Industry
Depositor comments: Target sequence for shR-E2-5 - 5'-GATATTGAACGGACCATTAATGA
How to cite: pEGFP-U6-shR-E2-5 was a gift from Zuoshang Xu (Addgene plasmid # 19813 ; http://n2t.net/addgene:19813 ; RRID:Addgene_19813)
