[The description below was written by a language model from this plasmid's Addgene catalogue record.]
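Description:
pEGFP-U6-shR-E2-5 is a mammalian expression and RNAi plasmid built on the pEGFP-U6 backbone, which the record lists at about 5 kb without insert. It is maintained in E. coli as a high-copy plasmid under kanamycin selection. No feature table accompanies the entry, so the origin of replication, the promoter driving any reporter and any mammalian selection marker are not stated. The backbone name implies that the vector combines an EGFP reporter with a U6 promoter cassette. U6 is an RNA polymerase III promoter commonly used to transcribe short hairpin RNAs with defined ends.

The payload is a short hairpin RNA insert of roughly 50 bp, cloned by restriction digestion between PmeI and EcoRI sites, both of which remain intact. After transcription in mammalian cells, such a hairpin is processed by the endogenous RNAi machinery into a small interfering RNA that directs knockdown of a complementary transcript. The depositor provides a target sequence for the hairpin designated shR-E2-5, but the record does not name the gene or species it targets, and the meaning of "E2-5" is not explained.

If EGFP is expressed from the backbone as the name suggests, it would mark transfected cells and so identify those receiving the hairpin. The associated publication concerns a construct with fluorescent indicators for conditional miRNA expression, so this plasmid was probably used as a silencing tool in that work. The entry does not describe its exact role there. It also gives no indication that this plasmid is itself conditional.
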