>Addgene plasmid #19813 | pEGFP-U6-shR-E2-5 | addgene partial sequence | sequence record 25577 | EGFP-N 5'-CGTCGCCGTCCAGCTCGACCAG-3'
CCCCGGGNANGCTCTCGCCCTTGCTCACCATGGTGGCGACCGGTGGATCCCGGAGCTTGAGCTCGAGATC
TGAGTCCGGTAGCGCTAGCGGATCTGACGGTTCACTAAACCAGCTCTGCTTATATAGACCTCCCACCGTA
CACGCCTACCGCCCATTTGCGTCAATGGGGCGGAGTTGTTACGACATTTTGGAAAGTCCCGTTGATTTTG
GTGCCAAAACAAACTCCCATTGACGTCAATGGGGTGGAGACTTGGAAATCCCCGTGAGTCAAACCGCTAT
CCACGCCCATTGATGTACTGCCAAAACCGCATCACCATGGTAATAGCGATGACTAATACGTAGATGTACT
GCCAAGTAGGAAAGTCCCATAAGGTCATGTACTGGGCATAATGCCAGGCGGGCCATTTACCGTCATTGAC
GTCAATAGGGGGCGTACTTGGCATATGATACACTTGATGTACTGCCAAGTGGGCAGTTTACCGTAAATAC
TCCACCCATTGACGTCAATGGAAAGTCCCTATTGGCGTTACTATGGGAACATACGTCATTATTGACGTCA
ATGGGCGGGGGTCGTTGGGCGGTCAGCCAGGCGGGCCATTTACCGTAAGTTATGTAACGCGGAACTCCAT
ATATGGGCTATGAACTAATGACCCCGTAATTGATTACTATTAATAACTAATGCATGGCGGTAATACGGTT
ATCCACAANGGANGGGNAATACCCCAGAAAAAAACNTGTGAACAAAGGNCNCAAAGGCGGCCAGGAACNG
TAAAAAGGCCGCNN
