>Addgene plasmid #19813 | pEGFP-U6-shR-E2-5 | addgene partial sequence | sequence record 25578 | mU6-F 5'-ATATCCCTTGGAGAAAAGCCTT-3'
GNNNGAGNCNTTAGGATCAGAGATCATTAATGGTCCGTTCAATATCTTTTTTAATTCTTTGTTAGGCCTG
GTACCTCTAGAGATATCCTGCAGTGGCCAATGCATTGGTTCGCGGCCGCCACCGCGGTGGAGCTCCAGCT
TTTGTTCCCTTTAGTGAGGGTTAATTGCGCGCTTGGCGTAATCATGGTCATAGCTGTTTCCTGTGTGAAA
TTGTTATCCGCTCGGGCCCTGCCATAGCCTCAGGTTACTCATATATACTTTAGATTGATTTAAAACTTCA
TTTTTAATTTAAAAGGATCTAGGTGAAGATCCTTTTTGATAATCTCATGACCAAAATCCCTTAACGTGAG
TTTTCGTTCCACTGAGCGTCAGACCCCGTAGAAAAGATCAAAGGATCTTCTTGAGATCCTTTTTTTCTGC
GCGTAATCTGCTGCTTGCAAACAAAAAAACCACCGCTACCAGCGGTGGTTTGTTTGCCGGATCAAGAGCT
ACCAACTCTTTTTCCGAAGGTAACTGGCTTCAGCAGAGCGCAGATACCAAATACTGTTCTTCTAGTGTAG
CCGTAGTTAGGCCACCACTTCAAGAACTCTGTAGCACCGCCTACATACCTCGCTCTGCTAATCCTGTTAC
CAGTGGCTGCTGCCAGTGGCGATAAGTCGTGTCTTACCGGGTTGGACTCAAGACGATAGTTACCGGATAA
GGCGCAGCGGTCGGGCTGAACGGGGGGTTCGTGCACACAGCCCAGCTTGGAGCGAACGACCTACACCGAA
CTGAGATACCTACAGCGTGAGCTATGAGAAAGCGCCACGCTTCCCGAAGGGAGAAAGGCGGACAGGTATC
CGGTAAGCGGCAGGGTCGGAACAGGAGAGCGCACGAGGGAGCTTCCAGGGGGAAACGCCTGGTATCTTTA
TAGTCCTGTCGGGGTTCGCCCCCTCTGACTGAGCGTCGATTTTTGTGATGCTCGTCAGGGGGGCGGAGCC
TATGNAAAACGCCAGCAACGCGGCCTTTTTACGGTNCCNGGCCTTTGGCTG
